Addgene plasmid #114375: pAAV-EF1α-FRT-FLEX-GtACR2-EYFP-Kv2.1C
Purpose: expresses Flpo recombinase-dependent GtACR2-Kv2.1C, which targets GtACR2 to the somatodendritic compartment
Depositing lab: Mingshan Xue. Depositing organization: Baylor College of Medicine. Publication: Targeting light-gated chloride channels to neuronal somatodendritic domain reduces their excitatory effect in the axon. Messier JE, Chen H, Cai ZL, Xue M. Elife. 2018 Aug 9;7. pii: 38506. doi: 10.7554/eLife.38506. PubMed 30091701.
Backbone
  Vector backbone: pAAV
  Backbone size w/o insert (bp): 5622
  Total vector size (bp): 7413
  Vector type: Mammalian Expression, AAV
Growth in bacteria
  Bacterial resistance: Ampicillin, 100 μg/mL
  Growth temperature: 37°C
  Growth strain: NEB Stable
  Copy number: Unknown
Gene/Insert
  Gene/Insert name: GtACR2-EYFP-Kv2.1C (alt name: anion channelrhodopsin 2)
  Insert size (bp): 1791
  Entrez Gene: NEWENTRY
  Promoter: Ef1a
  Tag / fusion protein: EYFP (C terminal on insert); Kv2.1C (C terminal on insert)
  Cloning method: Restriction Enzyme; 5′ cloning site PmeI (destroyed during cloning); 3′ cloning site BamHI, NheI (not destroyed)
  Sequencing primers: 5′ TCAAGCCTCAGACAGTGGTTC (Ef1a-F); 3′ CATAGCGTAAAAGGAGCAACA (WPRE-R)
Resource information
  A portion of this plasmid was derived from a plasmid made by: Backbone vector from pAAV-EF1α-FRT-FLEX-GtACR2-EYFP (Addgene #114369)
Terms and licenses: Academic/Nonprofit Terms; Industry Terms: Not Available to Industry
Depositor comments: Please visit https://www.biorxiv.org/content/early/2018/05/25/331165.1 for bioRxiv preprint.
How to cite: pAAV-EF1α-FRT-FLEX-GtACR2-EYFP-Kv2.1C was a gift from Mingshan Xue (Addgene plasmid # 114375 ; http://n2t.net/addgene:114375 ; RRID:Addgene_114375)
