[The description below was written by a language model from this plasmid's Addgene catalogue record, the feature table of its GenBank file and pLannotate feature annotations shown in this document.]
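Description:
pAAV-EF1α-FRT-FLEX-GtACR2-EYFP-Kv2.1C is a 7.4 kb adeno-associated virus transfer plasmid for recombinase-dependent mammalian (neuronal) expression of a soma-targeted inhibitory optogenetic tool. It is maintained in bacteria through a high-copy ColE1/pUC-type origin and an ampicillin resistance (β-lactamase) gene, and it also carries an f1 phage origin. The expression cassette is bounded by AAV2 inverted terminal repeats, which allow it to be packaged into recombinant AAV particles. The sequencing-derived annotation detects only fragments of the upstream ITR and is slightly shorter than the depositor's map, a common outcome for these repeat-rich regions.

Between the ITRs, the human EF-1α promoter with its first intron is followed by a cassette flanked by oppositely oriented minimal FRT sites. Only one FRT site is annotated on each side, so any additional variant sites of a double-inverted design are not visible in the tables. The coding sequence sits in the antisense orientation relative to the promoter. It encodes the anion channelrhodopsin GtACR2 fused at its C terminus to EYFP and then to a segment of the rat Kv2.1 (Kcnb1) potassium channel C-terminus. GtACR2 itself is not annotated, but the unlabelled stretch adjacent to EYFP is consistent with it. Flp (Flpo) recombinase inverts the cassette into the sense orientation, so expression is restricted to Flp-expressing cells. A WPRE and the human growth hormone polyadenylation signal downstream enhance transcript stability and processing.

The Kv2.1 motif directs the light-gated chloride channel to the somatodendritic compartment, and the associated study reports that this reduces the excitatory effect such channels can have in axons. EYFP allows the fusion protein's localisation to be visualised.
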