LOCUS       Exported 7413 bp ds-DNA circular SYN 13-MAY-2021
DEFINITION  expresses Flpo recombinase-dependent GtACR2-Kv2.1C, which targets
            GtACR2 to the somatodendritic compartment.
ACCESSION   .
VERSION     .
KEYWORDS    pAAV-EF1-alpha-FRT-FLEX-GtACR2-EYFP-Kv2.1C
SOURCE      synthetic DNA construct
  ORGANISM  synthetic DNA construct
REFERENCE   1 (bases 1 to 7413)
  AUTHORS   Messier JE, Chen H, Cai ZL, Xue M
  TITLE     Targeting light-gated chloride channels to neuronal somatodendritic
            domain reduces their excitatory effect in the axon.
  JOURNAL   Elife. 2018 Aug 9;7. pii: 38506. doi: 10.7554/eLife.38506.
  PUBMED    30091701
REFERENCE   2 (bases 1 to 7413)
  AUTHORS   .
  TITLE     Direct Submission
  JOURNAL   Exported May 13, 2021 from SnapGene Server 1.1.58
            http://www.snapgene.com
FEATURES             Location/Qualifiers
     source          1..7413
                     /organism="synthetic DNA construct"
                     /mol_type="other DNA"
     repeat_region   1..141
                     /label=AAV2 ITR
                     /note="inverted terminal repeat of adeno-associated virus
                     serotype 2"
     repeat_region   12..141
                     /label=AAV2 ITR
     promoter        242..1419
                     /label=EF-1-alpha promoter
                     /note="strong constitutive promoter for human elongation
                     factor EF-1-alpha"
     intron          473..1410
                     /label=EF-1-alpha intron A
                     /note="intron upstream of the start codon of human
                     EF-1-alpha"
     primer_bind     1367..1387
                     /label=EF1a-F
                     /note="Human elongation factor-1a promoter, forward primer"
     protein_bind    1510..1543
                     /label=FRT (minimal)
                     /bound_moiety="FLP recombinase from the Saccharomyces
                     cerevisiae 2u plasmid"
                     /note="supports FLP-mediated excision but not integration
                     (Turan and Bode, 2011)"
     CDS             complement(1764..2477)
                     /codon_start=1
                     /product="enhanced YFP"
                     /label=EYFP
                     /note="mammalian codon-optimized"
                     /translation="VSKGEELFTGVVPILVELDGDVNGHKFSVSGEGEGDATYGKLTLK
                     FICTTGKLPVPWPTLVTTFGYGLQCFARYPDHMKQHDFFKSAMPEGYVQERTIFFKDDG
                     NYKTRAEVKFEGDTLVNRIELKGIDFKEDGNILGHKLEYNYNSHNVYIMADKQKNGIKV
                     NFKIRHNIEDGSVQLADHYQQNTPIGDGPVLLPDNHYLSYQSALSKDPNEKRDHMVLLE
                     FVTAAGITLGMDELYK"
     primer_bind     complement(1806..1827)
                     /label=EGFP-C
                     /note="EGFP, forward primer"
     primer_bind     2155..2174
                     /label=EXFP-R
                     /note="For distinguishing EGFP variants, reverse primer"
     primer_bind     2414..2435
                     /label=EGFP-N
                     /note="EGFP, reverse primer"
     protein_bind    complement(3480..3513)
                     /label=FRT (minimal)
                     /bound_moiety="FLP recombinase from the Saccharomyces
                     cerevisiae 2u plasmid"
                     /note="supports FLP-mediated excision but not integration
                     (Turan and Bode, 2011)"
     misc_feature    3540..4128
                     /label=WPRE
                     /note="woodchuck hepatitis virus posttranscriptional
                     regulatory element"
     primer_bind     complement(3593..3613)
                     /label=WPRE-R
                     /note="WPRE, reverse primer"
     CDS             complement(4011..4022)
                     /codon_start=1
                     /product="Factor Xa recognition and cleavage site"
                     /label=Factor Xa site
                     /translation="IEGR"
     polyA_signal    4160..4636
                     /label=hGH poly(A) signal
                     /note="human growth hormone polyadenylation signal"
     primer_bind     complement(4359..4378)
                     /label=hGH-PA-R
                     /note="Human growth hormone terminator, reverse primer"
     repeat_region   4676..4816
                     /label=AAV2 ITR
                     /note="inverted terminal repeat of adeno-associated virus
                     serotype 2"
     repeat_region   4676..4805
                     /label=AAV2 ITR
     rep_origin      4891..5346
                     /direction=RIGHT
                     /label=f1 ori
                     /note="f1 bacteriophage origin of replication; arrow
                     indicates direction of (+) strand synthesis"
     primer_bind     complement(4978..4997)
                     /label=F1ori-R
                     /note="F1 origin, reverse primer"
     primer_bind     5188..5209
                     /label=F1ori-F
                     /note="F1 origin, forward primer"
     primer_bind     complement(5363..5382)
                     /label=pRS-marker
                     /note="pRS vectors, use to sequence yeast selectable
                     marker"
     primer_bind     5482..5504
                     /label=pGEX 3'
                     /note="pGEX vectors, reverse primer"
     primer_bind     complement(5542..5560)
                     /label=pBRforEco
                     /note="pBR322 vectors, upsteam of EcoRI site, forward
                     primer"
     promoter        5628..5732
                     /gene="bla"
                     /label=AmpR promoter
     CDS             5733..6593
                     /codon_start=1
                     /gene="bla"
                     /product="beta-lactamase"
                     /label=AmpR
                     /note="confers resistance to ampicillin, carbenicillin, and
                     related antibiotics"
                     /translation="MSIQHFRVALIPFFAAFCLPVFAHPETLVKVKDAEDQLGARVGYI
                     ELDLNSGKILESFRPEERFPMMSTFKVLLCGAVLSRIDAGQEQLGRRIHYSQNDLVEYS
                     PVTEKHLTDGMTVRELCSAAITMSDNTAANLLLTTIGGPKELTAFLHNMGDHVTRLDRW
                     EPELNEAIPNDERDTTMPVAMATTLRKLLTGELLTLASRQQLIDWMEADKVAGPLLRSA
                     LPAGWFIADKSGAGERGSRGIIAALGPDGKPSRIVVIYTTGSQATMDERNRQIAEIGAS
                     LIKHW"
     primer_bind     complement(5951..5970)
                     /label=Amp-R
                     /note="Ampicillin resistance gene, reverse primer"
     rep_origin      6764..7352
                     /direction=RIGHT
                     /label=ori
                     /note="high-copy-number ColE1/pMB1/pBR322/pUC origin of
                     replication"
     primer_bind     7253..7272
                     /label=pBR322ori-F
                     /note="pBR322 origin, forward primer"
ORIGIN
        1 cctgcaggca gctgcgcgct cgctcgctca ctgaggccgc ccgggcaaag cccgggcgtc
       61 gggcgacctt tggtcgcccg gcctcagtga gcgagcgagc gcgcagagag ggagtggcca
      121 actccatcac taggggttcc tgcggccgca cgcgtaagct ttgcaaagat ggataaagtt
      181 ttaaacagag aggaatcttt gcagctaatg gaccttctag gtcttgaaag gagtgggaat
      241 tggctccggt gcccgtcagt gggcagagcg cacatcgccc acagtccccg agaagttggg
      301 gggaggggtc ggcaattgaa ccggtgccta gagaaggtgg cgcggggtaa actgggaaag
      361 tgatgtcgtg tactggctcc gcctttttcc cgagggtggg ggagaaccgt atataagtgc
      421 agtagtcgcc gtgaacgttc tttttcgcaa cgggtttgcc gccagaacac aggtaagtgc
      481 cgtgtgtggt tcccgcgggc ctggcctctt tacgggttat ggcccttgcg tgccttgaat
      541 tacttccact ggctgcagta cgtgattctt gatcccgagc ttcgggttgg aagtgggtgg
      601 gagagttcga ggccttgcgc ttaaggagcc ccttcgcctc gtgcttgagt tgaggcctgg
      661 cctgggcgct ggggccgccg cgtgcgaatc tggtggcacc ttcgcgcctg tctcgctgct
      721 ttcgataagt ctctagccat ttaaaatttt tgatgacctg ctgcgacgct ttttttctgg
      781 caagatagtc ttgtaaatgc gggccaagat ctgcacactg gtatttcggt ttttggggcc
      841 gcgggcggcg acggggcccg tgcgtcccag cgcacatgtt cggcgaggcg gggcctgcga
      901 gcgcggccac cgagaatcgg acgggggtag tctcaagctg gccggcctgc tctggtgcct
      961 ggcctcgcgc cgccgtgtat cgccccgccc tgggcggcaa ggctggcccg gtcggcacca
     1021 gttgcgtgag cggaaagatg gccgcttccc ggccctgctg cagggagctc aaaatggagg
     1081 acgcggcgct cgggagagcg ggcgggtgag tcacccacac aaaggaaaag ggcctttccg
     1141 tcctcagccg tcgcttcatg tgactccacg gagtaccggg cgccgtccag gcacctcgat
     1201 tagttctcga gcttttggag tacgtcgtct ttaggttggg gggaggggtt ttatgcgatg
     1261 gagtttcccc acactgagtg ggtggagact gaagttaggc cagcttggca cttgatgtaa
     1321 ttctccttgg aatttgccct ttttgagttt ggatcttggt tcattctcaa gcctcagaca
     1381 gtggttcaaa gtttttttct tccatttcag gtgtcgtgag gtaccgaagt tcctattcta
     1441 tcagaagtat aggaacttcg cagaatggta gctggattgt agctgctatt agcaatatga
     1501 aacctcttag aagttcctat tctctagaaa gtataggaac ttcgaattct tacttgtacc
     1561 gcgccttaaa accttgtagc ttcggggaag tcggtggcgc aggaaatgaa gctatcgata
     1621 ctagacatgc ttctcatgtc aatcacgccc tcggtcctag ctggcagagg agccactgga
     1681 gatggcatgg agctcatttc cagttcctca gggggtttac tctgaggggc catctcctta
     1741 gtgttcagga tgggctgaga ctgcttgtac agctcgtcca tgccgagagt gatcccggcg
     1801 gcggtcacga actccagcag gaccatgtga tcgcgcttct cgttggggtc tttgctcagg
     1861 gcggactggt agctcaggta gtggttgtcg ggcagcagca cggggccgtc gccgatgggg
     1921 gtgttctgct ggtagtggtc ggcgagctgc acgctgccgt cctcgatgtt gtggcggatc
     1981 ttgaagttca ccttgatgcc gttcttctgc ttgtcggcca tgatatagac gttgtggctg
     2041 ttgtagttgt actccagctt gtgccccagg atgttgccgt cctccttgaa gtcgatgccc
     2101 ttcagctcga tgcggttcac cagggtgtcg ccctcgaact tcacctcggc gcgggtcttg
     2161 tagttgccgt cgtccttgaa gaagatggtg cgctcctgga cgtagccttc gggcatggcg
     2221 gacttgaaga agtcgtgctg cttcatgtgg tcggggtagc gggcgaagca ctgcaggccg
     2281 tagccgaagg tggtcacgag ggtgggccag ggcacgggca gcttgccggt ggtgcagatg
     2341 aacttcaggg tcagcttgcc gtaggtggca tcgccctcgc cctcgccgga cacgctgaac
     2401 ttgtggccgt ttacgtcgcc gtccagctcg accaggatgg gcaccacccc ggtgaacagc
     2461 tcctcgccct tgctcacggc ggccgccctg ccgaacattc tgatgttgac ctcgtcgttg
     2521 gggggggcat tcttctcgtg gttcagtccg aaggggtcgt cggcctcagg cttctcctgg
     2581 ccagggaggc aagccgggtc ccactttccc tcgagcactc cccaggcggt ggaccacagg
     2641 atcacgccgt aggtgttctt gcacaggccg tcggcgagca gatacaggat ggcgctcacg
     2701 ttctcgtgga tcacgcacac gccggtgggg gaaatcagcc acacgatggg gaacatggtc
     2761 caggcgatga agaagatcag cctcagcatc ttgatcctca ccaccacctt ctgggccaga
     2821 ggggtgccca cggactcgaa gccgtacagt cccacctgga agatggtgaa caccacgctg
     2881 tattcgaaga ccaggcaggt agcgccgaag aagaagaaca gccacttcat gtactcggcg
     2941 ggggagatgg tagcggtaat gcccatcacc accctgataa tgctggcggc ctgggcgatg
     3001 gggttcagag ggatgctctt gtacttcacc agagccatgt tggagatctg gcccagcata
     3061 atggggcatg tgcacagcca gctggccatc ctggaccagg gaaagaacct gccgtccctc
     3121 atctgcagtg tgccattgcc ggtgctggcc agggcgtatg tgatggactc cacgaagggc
     3181 aggtacacgc tctcccaggg caccttgggg gccctgctga tcatgaagat ggtctggcat
     3241 ccgctcacca cggcccacac cagctgcagc aggctcacga aggtgctgtc gatcctgctc
     3301 atgttgtagc actctgtgtg ggtgctggcc cactcgccgt acacgacctg ggaggccatg
     3361 gatcccggct agctacgtag gcgcgcctta attaagaagt tcctatactt ctgatagaat
     3421 aggaacttct tgccttaacc cagaaattat cactgttatt ctttagaatg gtgcaaagag
     3481 aagttcctat actttctaga gaataggaac ttccagaatt cgatatcaag cttatcgata
     3541 atcaacctct ggattacaaa atttgtgaaa gattgactgg tattcttaac tatgttgctc
     3601 cttttacgct atgtggatac gctgctttaa tgcctttgta tcatgctatt gcttcccgta
     3661 tggctttcat tttctcctcc ttgtataaat cctggttgct gtctctttat gaggagttgt
     3721 ggcccgttgt caggcaacgt ggcgtggtgt gcactgtgtt tgctgacgca acccccactg
     3781 gttggggcat tgccaccacc tgtcagctcc tttccgggac tttcgctttc cccctcccta
     3841 ttgccacggc ggaactcatc gccgcctgcc ttgcccgctg ctggacaggg gctcggctgt
     3901 tgggcactga caattccgtg gtgttgtcgg ggaaatcatc gtcctttcct tggctgctcg
     3961 cctatgttgc cacctggatt ctgcgcggga cgtccttctg ctacgtccct tcggccctca
     4021 atccagcgga ccttccttcc cgcggcctgc tgccggctct gcggcctctt ccgcgtcttc
     4081 gccttcgccc tcagacgagt cggatctccc tttgggccgc ctccccgcat cgataccgag
     4141 cgctgctcga gagatctacg ggtggcatcc ctgtgacccc tccccagtgc ctctcctggc
     4201 cctggaagtt gccactccag tgcccaccag ccttgtccta ataaaattaa gttgcatcat
     4261 tttgtctgac taggtgtcct tctataatat tatggggtgg aggggggtgg tatggagcaa
     4321 ggggcaagtt gggaagacaa cctgtagggc ctgcggggtc tattgggaac caagctggag
     4381 tgcagtggca caatcttggc tcactgcaat ctccgcctcc tgggttcaag cgattctcct
     4441 gcctcagcct cccgagttgt tgggattcca ggcatgcatg accaggctca gctaattttt
     4501 gtttttttgg tagagacggg gtttcaccat attggccagg ctggtctcca actcctaatc
     4561 tcaggtgatc tacccacctt ggcctcccaa attgctggga ttacaggcgt gaaccactgc
     4621 tcccttccct gtccttctga ttttgtaggt aaccacgtgc ggaccgagcg gccgcaggaa
     4681 cccctagtga tggagttggc cactccctct ctgcgcgctc gctcgctcac tgaggccggg
     4741 cgaccaaagg tcgcccgacg cccgggcttt gcccgggcgg cctcagtgag cgagcgagcg
     4801 cgcagctgcc tgcaggggcg cctgatgcgg tattttctcc ttacgcatct gtgcggtatt
     4861 tcacaccgca tannnnnnnn nnnnnnnnnn nnnnnnnnnn nnnnnnnnnn nnnnnnnnnn
     4921 nnnnnnnnnn nnnnnnnnnn nnnnnnnnnn nnnnnnnnnn nnnnnnnnnn nnnnnnnnnn
     4981 nnnnnnnnnn nnnnnnnnnn nnnnnnnnnn nnnncnnnnn nnnnnnnnnn nnnnnnnnnn
     5041 nnnnnnnnnn nnnnnnnnnn nnnnnnnnnn nnnnnnnnnn nnnnnnnnnn nnnnnnnnnn
     5101 nnnnnnnnnn nnnnnnnnnn nnnnnnnnnn nnnnnnnnnn nnnnnnnnnn nnnnnncctt
     5161 tgacgttgga gtccacgttc tttaatagtg gactcttgtt ccaaactgga acaacactca
     5221 accctatctc gggctattct tttgatttat aagggatttt gccgatttcg gcctattggt
     5281 taaaaaatga gctgatttaa caaaaattta acgcgaattt taacaaaata ttaacgttta
     5341 caattttatg gtgcactctc agtacaatct gctctgatgc cgcatagtta agccagcccc
     5401 gacacccgcc aacacccgct gacgcgccct gacgggcttg tctgctcccg gcatccgctt
     5461 acagacaagc tgtgaccgtc tccgggagct gcatgtgtca gaggttttca ccgtcatcac
     5521 cgaaacgcgc gagacgaaag ggcctcgtga tacgcctatt tttataggtt aatgtcatga
     5581 taataatggt ttcttagacg tcaggtggca cttttcgggg aaatgtgcgc ggaaccccta
     5641 tttgtttatt tttctaaata cattcaaata tgtatccgct catgagacaa taaccctgat
     5701 aaatgcttca ataatattga aaaaggaaga gtatgagtat tcaacatttc cgtgtcgccc
     5761 ttattccctt ttttgcggca ttttgccttc ctgtttttgc tcacccagaa acgctggtga
     5821 aagtaaaaga tgctgaagat cagttgggtg cacgagtggg ttacatcgaa ctggatctca
     5881 acagcggtaa gatccttgag agttttcgcc ccgaagaacg ttttccaatg atgagcactt
     5941 ttaaagttct gctatgtggc gcggtattat cccgtattga cgccgggcaa gagcaactcg
     6001 gtcgccgcat acactattct cagaatgact tggttgagta ctcaccagtc acagaaaagc
     6061 atcttacgga tggcatgaca gtaagagaat tatgcagtgc tgccataacc atgagtgata
     6121 acactgcggc caacttactt ctgacaacga tcggaggacc gaaggagcta accgcttttt
     6181 tgcacaacat gggggatcat gtaactcgcc ttgatcgttg ggaaccggag ctgaatgaag
     6241 ccataccaaa cgacgagcgt gacaccacga tgcctgtagc aatggcaaca acgttgcgca
     6301 aactattaac tggcgaacta cttactctag cttcccggca acaattaata gactggatgg
     6361 aggcggataa agttgcagga ccacttctgc gctcggccct tccggctggc tggtttattg
     6421 ctgataaatc tggagccggt gagcgtgggt ctcgcggtat cattgcagca ctggggccag
     6481 atggtaagcc ctcccgtatc gtagttatct acacgacggg gagtcaggca actatggatg
     6541 aacgaaatag acagatcgct gagataggtg cctcactgat taagcattgg taactgtcag
     6601 accaagttta ctcatatata ctttagattg atttaaaact tcatttttaa tttaaaagga
     6661 tctaggtgaa gatccttttt gataatctca tgaccaaaat cccttaacgt gagttttcgt
     6721 tccactgagc gtcagacccc gtagaaaaga tcaaaggatc ttcttgagat cctttttttc
     6781 tgcgcgtaat ctgctgcttg caaacaaaaa aaccaccgct accagcggtg gtttgtttgc
     6841 cggatcaaga gctaccaact ctttttccga aggtaactgg cttcagcaga gcgcagatac
     6901 caaatactgt ccttctagtg tagccgtagt taggccacca cttcaagaac tctgtagcac
     6961 cgcctacata cctcgctctg ctaatcctgt taccagtggc tgctgccagt ggcgataagt
     7021 cgtgtcttac cgggttggac tcaagacgat agttaccgga taaggcgcag cggtcgggct
     7081 gaacgggggg ttcgtgcaca cagcccagct tggagcgaac gacctacacc gaactgagat
     7141 acctacagcg tgagctatga gaaagcgcca cgcttcccga agggagaaag gcggacaggt
     7201 atccggtaag cggcagggtc ggaacaggag agcgcacgag ggagcttcca gggggaaacg
     7261 cctggtatct ttatagtcct gtcgggtttc gccacctctg acttgagcgt cgatttttgt
     7321 gatgctcgtc aggggggcgg agcctatgga aaaacgccag caacgcggcc tttttacggt
     7381 tcctggcctt ttgctggcct tttgctcaca tgt
//
