Features (pLannotate 1.2.2; 21 found; start..end, strand, type, name):
    103..130     +  repeat_region  AAV2 ITR (fragment): inverted terminal repeat of adeno-associated virus serotype 2 inverted
    159..186     +  repeat_region  AAV2 ITR (fragment): inverted terminal repeat of adeno-associated virus serotype 2 inverted
    249..315     +  CDS            small t antigen (fragment): SV40 (simian virus 40) small t antigen
    322..1500    +  promoter       EF-1α promoter: strong constitutive promoter for human elongation factor EF-1α
   1541..1590    -  intron         β-globin intron (fragment): internally truncated intron from human β-globin
   1591..1624    +  protein_bind   FRT (minimal): supports FLP-mediated excision but not integration (Turan and Bode, 2011) FLP recombinase from the Saccharomyces cerevisiae 2μ plasmid
   1649..1843    -  CDS            Kcnb1 (fragment): KCNB1_RAT - Experimental evidence at protein level: Swiss-Prot protein existence level 1. Voltage-gated potassium channel that mediates transmembrane potassium transport in excitable membranes, primarily in the brain, but also in the pancreas and cardiovascular system. Contributes to the regulation of the action potential (AP) repolarization, duration and frequency of repetitive AP firing in neurons, muscle cells and endocrine cells and plays a role in homeostatic attenuation of electrical excitability throughout the brain (PubMed:10024359, PubMed:10618149, PubMed:12451110, PubMed:17379638, Pu
   1844..2557    -  CDS            EYFP: EYFP is a basic (constitutively fluorescent) green/yellow fluorescent protein published in 1996, derived from Aequorea victoria. It is reported to be a very rapidly-maturing weak dimer with high acid sensitivity.
   3510..3560    -  intron         β-globin intron (fragment): internally truncated intron from human β-globin
   3560..3593    -  protein_bind   FRT (minimal): supports FLP-mediated excision but not integration (Turan and Bode, 2011) FLP recombinase from the Saccharomyces cerevisiae 2μ plasmid
   3596..3620    +  misc_feature   MCS (fragment): pBluescript multiple cloning site
   3620..4208    +  misc_feature   WPRE: woodchuck hepatitis virus posttranscriptional regulatory element
   4240..4716    +  polyA_signal   hGH poly(A) signal: human growth hormone polyadenylation signal
   4756..4896    +  repeat_region  AAV2 ITR: inverted terminal repeat of adeno-associated virus serotype 2 inverted
   4901..4952    -  misc_feature   bom (fragment): basis of mobility region from pBR322
   4971..5426    +  rep_origin     f1 ori (sequence partly withheld): f1 bacteriophage origin of replication; arrow indicates direction of (+) strand synthesis
   5427..5476    -  misc_feature   bom (fragment): basis of mobility region from pBR322
   5578..5613    -  CDS            rop (fragment): Rop protein, which maintains plasmids at low copy number; rop
   5708..5812    +  promoter       AmpR promoter: bla
   5813..6673    +  CDS            AmpR: β-lactamase; bla; confers resistance to ampicillin, carbenicillin, and related antibiotics
   6844..30      +  rep_origin     ori (across the origin): high-copy-number ColE1/pMB1/pBR322/pUC origin of replication
>Addgene plasmid #114375 | pAAV-EF1α-FRT-FLEX-GtACR2-EYFP-Kv2.1C | addgene full sequence | sequence record 220119 | Addgene NGS Result
TGCTCGTCAGGGGGGCGGAGCCTATGGAAAAACGCCAGCAACGCGGCCTTTTTACGGTTCCTGGCCTTTT
GCTGGCCTTTTGCTCACATGTCCTGCAGGCAGCTGCGCGCTCGCTCGCTCACTGAGGCCGCCCGGGCGTC
GGGCGACCTTTGGTCGCCCGGCCTCAGTGAGCGAGCGAGCGCGCAGAGAGGGAGTGGCCAACTCCATCAC
TAGGGGTTCCTGCGGCCGCACGCGTAAGCTTTGCAAAGATGGATAAAGTTTTAAACAGAGAGGAATCTTT
GCAGCTAATGGACCTTCTAGGTCTTGAAAGGAGTGGGAATTGGCTCCGGTGCCCGTCAGTGGGCAGAGCG
CACATCGCCCACAGTCCCCGAGAAGTTGGGGGGAGGGGTCGGCAATTGAACCGGTGCCTAGAGAAGGTGG
CGCGGGGTAAACTGGGAAAGTGATGTCGTGTACTGGCTCCGCCTTTTTCCCGAGGGTGGGGGAGAACCGT
ATATAAGTGCAGTAGTCGCCGTGAACGTTCTTTTTCGCAACGGGTTTGCCGCCAGAACACAGGTAAGTGC
CGTGTGTGGTTCCCGCGGGCCTGGCCTCTTTACGGGTTATGGCCCTTGCGTGCCTTGAATTACTTCCACC
TGGCTGCAGTACGTGATTCTTGATCCCGAGCTTCGGGTTGGAAGTGGGTGGGAGAGTTCGAGGCCTTGCG
CTTAAGGAGCCCCTTCGCCTCGTGCTTGAGTTGAGGCCTGGCCTGGGCGCTGGGGCCGCCGCGTGCGAAT
CTGGTGGCACCTTCGCGCCTGTCTCGCTGCTTTCGATAAGTCTCTAGCCATTTAAAATTTTTGATGACCT
GCTGCGACGCTTTTTTTCTGGCAAGATAGTCTTGTAAATGCGGGCCAAGATCTGCACACTGGTATTTCGG
TTTTTGGGGCCGCGGGCGGCGACGGGGCCCGTGCGTCCCAGCGCACATGTTCGGCGAGGCGGGGCCTGCG
AGCGCGGCCACCGAGAATCGGACGGGGGTAGTCTCAAGCTGGCCGGCCTGCTCTGGTGCCTGGCCTCGCG
CCGCCGTGTATCGCCCCGCCCTGGGCGGCAAGGCTGGCCCGGTCGGCACCAGTTGCGTGAGCGGAAAGAT
GGCCGCTTCCCGGCCCTGCTGCAGGGAGCTCAAAATGGAGGACGCGGCGCTCGGGAGAGCGGGCGGGTGA
GTCACCCACACAAAGGAAAAGGGCCTTTCCGTCCTCAGCCGTCGCTTCATGTGACTCCACGGAGTACCGG
GCGCCGTCCAGGCACCTCGATTAGTTCTCGAGCTTTTGGAGTACGTCGTCTTTAGGTTGGGGGGAGGGGT
TTTATGCGATGGAGTTTCCCCACACTGAGTGGGTGGAGACTGAAGTTAGGCCAGCTTGGCACTTGATGTA
ATTCTCCTTGGAATTTGCCCTTTTTGAGTTTGGATCTTGGTTCATTCTCAAGCCTCAGACAGTGGTTCAA
AGTTTTTTTCTTCCATTTCAGGTGTCGTGAGGTACCGAAGTTCCTATTCTATCAGAAGTATAGGAACTTC
GCAGAATGGTAGCTGGATTGTAGCTGCTATTAGCAATATGAAACCTCTTAGAAGTTCCTATTCTCTAGAA
AGTATAGGAACTTCGAATTCTTACTTGTACGCGCCTTAAAACCTTGTAGCTTCGGGGAAGTCGGTGGCGC
AGGAAATGAAGCTATCGATACTAGACATGCTTCTCATGTCAATCACGCCCTCGGTCCTAGCTGGCAGAGG
AGCCACTGGAGATGGCATGGAGCTCATTTCCAGTTCCTCAGGGGGTTTACTCTGAGGGGCCATCTCCTTA
GTGTTCAGGATGGGCTGAGACTGCTTGTACAGCTCGTCCATGCCGAGAGTGATCCCGGCGGCGGTCACGA
ACTCCAGCAGGACCATGTGATCGCGCTTCTCGTTGGGGTCTTTGCTCAGGGCGGACTGGTAGCTCAGGTA
GTGGTTGTCGGGCAGCAGCACGGGGCCGTCGCCGATGGGGGTGTTCTGCTGGTAGTGGTCGGCGAGCTGC
ACGCTGCCGTCCTCGATGTTGTGGCGGATCTTGAAGTTCACCTTGATGCCGTTCTTCTGCTTGTCGGCCA
TGATATAGACGTTGTGGCTGTTGTAGTTGTACTCCAGCTTGTGCCCCAGGATGTTGCCGTCCTCCTTGAA
GTCGATGCCCTTCAGCTCGATGCGGTTCACCAGGGTGTCGCCCTCGAACTTCACCTCGGCGCGGGTCTTG
TAGTTGCCGTCGTCCTTGAAGAAGATGGTGCGCTCCTGGACGTAGCCTTCGGGCATGGCGGACTTGAAGA
AGTCGTGCTGCTTCATGTGGTCGGGGTAGCGGGCGAAGCACTGCAGGCCGTAGCCGAAGGTGGTCACGAG
GGTGGGCCAGGGCACGGGCAGCTTGCCGGTGGTGCAGATGAACTTCAGGGTCAGCTTGCCGTAGGTGGCA
TCGCCCTCGCCCTCGCCGGACACGCTGAACTTGTGGCCGTTTACGTCGCCGTCCAGCTCGACCAGGATGG
GCACCACCCCGGTGAACAGCTCCTCGCCCTTGCTCACGGCGGCCGCCCTGCCGAACATTCTGATGTTGAC
CTCGTCGTTGGGGGGGGCATTCTTCTCGTGGTTCAGTCCGAAGGGGTCGTCGGCCTCAGGCTTCTCCTGG
CCAGGGAGGCAAGCCGGGTCCCACTTTCCCTCGAGCACTCCCCAGGCGGTGGACCACAGGATCACGCCGT
AGGTGTTCTTGCACAGGCCGTCGGCGAGCAGATACAGGATGGCGCTCACGTTCTCGTGGATCACGCACAC
GCCGGTGGGGGAAATCAGCCACACGATGGGGAACATGGTCCAGGCGATGAAGAAGATCAGCCTCAGCATC
TTGATCCTCACCACCACCTTCTGGGCCAGAGGGGTGCCCACGGACTCGAAGCCGTACAGTCCCACCTGGA
AGATGGTGAACACCACGCTGTATTCGAAGACCAGGCAGGTAGCGCCGAAGAAGAAGAACAGCCACTTCAT
GTACTCGGCGGGGGAGATGGTAGCGGTAATGCCCATCACCACCCTGATAATGCTGGCGGCCTGGGCGATG
GGGTTCAGAGGGATGCTCTTGTACTTCACCAGAGCCATGTTGGAGATCTGGCCCAGCATAATGGGGCATG
TGCACAGCCAGCTGGCCATCCTGGACCAGGGAAAGAACCTGCCGTCCCTCATCTGCAGTGTGCCATTGCC
GGTGCTGGCCAGGGCGTATGTGATGGACTCCACGAAGGGCAGGTACACGCTCTCCCAGGGCACCTTGGGG
GCCCTGCTGATCATGAAGATGGTCTGGCATCCGCTCACCACGGCCCACACCAGCTGCAGCAGGCTCACGA
AGGTGCTGTCGATCCTGCTCATGTTGTAGCACTCTGTGTGGGTGCTGGCCCACTCGCCGTACACGACCTG
GGAGGCCATGGATCCCGGCTAGCTACGTAGGCGCGCCTTAATTAAGAAGTTCCTATACTTCTGATAGAAT
AGGAACTTCTTGCCTTAACCCAGAAATTATCACTGTTATTCTTTAGAATGGTGCAAAGAGAAGTTCCTAT
ACTTTCTAGAGAATAGGAACTTCCAGAATTCGATATCAAGCTTATCGATAATCAACCTCTGGATTACAAA
ATTTGTGAAAGATTGACTGGTATTCTTAACTATGTTGCTCCTTTTACGCTATGTGGATACGCTGCTTTAA
TGCCTTTGTATCATGCTATTGCTTCCCGTATGGCTTTCATTTTCTCCTCCTTGTATAAATCCTGGTTGCT
GTCTCTTTATGAGGAGTTGTGGCCCGTTGTCAGGCAACGTGGCGTGGTGTGCACTGTGTTTGCTGACGCA
ACCCCCACTGGTTGGGGCATTGCCACCACCTGTCAGCTCCTTTCCGGGACTTTCGCTTTCCCCCTCCCTA
TTGCCACGGCGGAACTCATCGCCGCCTGCCTTGCCCGCTGCTGGACAGGGGCTCGGCTGTTGGGCACTGA
CAATTCCGTGGTGTTGTCGGGGAAATCATCGTCCTTTCCTTGGCTGCTCGCCTATGTTGCCACCTGGATT
CTGCGCGGGACGTCCTTCTGCTACGTCCCTTCGGCCCTCAATCCAGCGGACCTTCCTTCCCGCGGCCTGC
TGCCGGCTCTGCGGCCTCTTCCGCGTCTTCGCCTTCGCCCTCAGACGAGTCGGATCTCCCTTTGGGCCGC
CTCCCCGCATCGATACCGAGCGCTGCTCGAGAGATCTACGGGTGGCATCCCTGTGACCCCTCCCCAGTGC
CTCTCCTGGCCCTGGAAGTTGCCACTCCAGTGCCCACCAGCCTTGTCCTAATAAAATTAAGTTGCATCAT
TTTGTCTGACTAGGTGTCCTTCTATAATATTATGGGGTGGAGGGGGGTGGTATGGAGCAAGGGGCAAGTT
GGGAAGACAACCTGTAGGGCCTGCGGGGTCTATTGGGAACCAAGCTGGAGTGCAGTGGCACAATCTTGGC
TCACTGCAATCTCCGCCTCCTGGGTTCAAGCGATTCTCCTGCCTCAGCCTCCCGAGTTGTTGGGATTCCA
GGCATGCATGACCAGGCTCAGCTAATTTTTGTTTTTTTGGTAGAGACGGGGTTTCACCATATTGGCCAGG
CTGGTCTCCAACTCCTAATCTCAGGTGATCTACCCACCTTGGCCTCCCAAATTGCTGGGATTACAGGCGT
GAACCACTGCTCCCTTCCCTGTCCTTCTGATTTTGTAGGTAACCACGTGCGGACCGAGCGGCCGCAGGAA
CCCCTAGTGATGGAGTTGGCCACTCCCTCTCTGCGCGCTCGCTCGCTCACTGAGGCCGGGCGACCAAAGG
TCGCCCGACGCCCGGGCTTTGCCCGGGCGGCCTCAGTGAGCGAGCGAGCGCGCAGCTGCCTGCAGGGGCG
CCTGATGCGGTATTTTCTCCTTACGCATCTGTGCGGTATTTCACACCGCATA
[95 nt withheld, positions 4953-5047]
T
[46 nt withheld, positions 5049-5094]
C
[141 nt withheld, positions 5096-5236]
CCTTTGACGTTGGAGTCCACGTTCTTTAATAGTGGACTCTTGTTCCAAACTGGAACAACACTCAACTCTA
TCTCGGGCTATTCTTTTGATTTATAAGGGATTTTGCCGATTTCGGTCTATTGGTTAAAAAATGAGCTGAT
TTAACAAAAATTTAACGCGAATTTTAACAAAATATTAACGTTTACAATTTTATGGTGCACTCTCAGTACA
ATCTGCTCTGATGCCGCATAGTTAAGCCAGCCCCGACACCCGCCAACACCCGCTGACGCGCCCTGACGGG
CTTGTCTGCTCCCGGCATCCGCTTACAGACAAGCTGTGACCGTCTCCGGGAGCTGCATGTGTCAGAGGTT
TTCACCGTCATCACCGAAACGCGCGAGACGAAAGGGCCTCGTGATACGCCTATTTTTATAGGTTAATGTC
ATGATAATAATGGTTTCTTAGACGTCAGGTGGCACTTTTCGGGGAAATGTGCGCGGAACCCCTATTTGTT
TATTTTTCTAAATACATTCAAATATGTATCCGCTCATGAGACAATAACCCTGATAAATGCTTCAATAATA
TTGAAAAAGGAAGAGTATGAGTATTCAACATTTCCGTGTCGCCCTTATTCCCTTTTTTGCGGCATTTTGC
CTTCCTGTTTTTGCTCACCCAGAAACGCTGGTGAAAGTAAAAGATGCTGAAGATCAGTTGGGTGCACGAG
TGGGTTACATCGAACTGGATCTCAACAGCGGTAAGATCCTTGAGAGTTTTCGCCCCGAAGAACGTTTTCC
AATGATGAGCACTTTTAAAGTTCTGCTATGTGGCGCGGTATTATCCCGTATTGACGCCGGGCAAGAGCAA
CTCGGTCGCCGCATACACTATTCTCAGAATGACTTGGTTGAGTACTCACCAGTCACAGAAAAGCATCTTA
CGGATGGCATGACAGTAAGAGAATTATGCAGTGCTGCCATAACCATGAGTGATAACACTGCGGCCAACTT
ACTTCTGACAACGATCGGAGGACCGAAGGAGCTAACCGCTTTTTTGCACAACATGGGGGATCATGTAACT
CGCCTTGATCGTTGGGAACCGGAGCTGAATGAAGCCATACCAAACGACGAGCGTGACACCACGATGCCTG
TAGCAATGGCAACAACGTTGCGCAAACTATTAACTGGCGAACTACTTACTCTAGCTTCCCGGCAACAATT
AATAGACTGGATGGAGGCGGATAAAGTTGCAGGACCACTTCTGCGCTCGGCCCTTCCGGCTGGCTGGTTT
ATTGCTGATAAATCTGGAGCCGGTGAGCGTGGGTCTCGCGGTATCATTGCAGCACTGGGGCCAGATGGTA
AGCCCTCCCGTATCGTAGTTATCTACACGACGGGGAGTCAGGCAACTATGGATGAACGAAATAGACAGAT
CGCTGAGATAGGTGCCTCACTGATTAAGCATTGGTAACTGTCAGACCAAGTTTACTCATATATACTTTAG
ATTGATTTAAAACTTCATTTTTAATTTAAAAGGATCTAGGTGAAGATCCTTTTTGATAATCTCATGACCA
AAATCCCTTAACGTGAGTTTTCGTTCCACTGAGCGTCAGACCCCGTAGAAAAGATCAAAGGATCTTCTTG
AGATCCTTTTTTTCTGCGCGTAATCTGCTGCTTGCAAACAAAAAAACCACCGCTACCAGCGGTGGTTTGT
TTGCCGGATCAAGAGCTACCAACTCTTTTTCCGAAGGTAACTGGCTTCAGCAGAGCGCAGATACCAAATA
CTGTTCTTCTAGTGTAGCCGTAGTTAGGCCACCACTTCAAGAACTCTGTAGCACCGCCTACATACCTCGC
TCTGCTAATCCTGTTACCAGTGGCTGCTGCCAGTGGCGATAAGTCGTGTCTTACCGGGTTGGACTCAAGA
CGATAGTTACCGGATAAGGCGCAGCGGTCGGGCTGAACGGGGGGTTCGTGCACACAGCCCAGCTTGGAGC
GAACGACCTACACCGAACTGAGATACCTACAGCGTGAGCTATGAGAAAGCGCCACGCTTCCCGAAGGGAG
AAAGGCGGACAGGTATCCGGTAAGCGGCAGGGTCGGAACAGGAGAGCGCACGAGGGAGCTTCCAGGGGGA
AACGCCTGGTATCTTTATAGTCCTGTCGGGTTTCGCCACCTCTGACTTGAGCGTCGATTTTTGTGA
